Addgene plasmid #161005: UMsfG
Purpose: ubiquitous expression of MCP-sfGFP
Depositing lab: Krishna Niyogi. Depositing organization: University of California, Berkeley. Publication: Quantitative imaging of RNA polymerase II activity in plants reveals the single-cell basis of tissue-wide transcriptional dynamics. Alamos S, Reimer A, Niyogi KK, Garcia HG. Nat Plants. 2021 Aug;7(8):1037-1049. doi: 10.1038/s41477-021-00976-0. Epub 2021 Aug 9. PubMed 34373604.
Backbone
  Vector backbone: pCambia1300
  Vector type: Plant Expression
Growth in bacteria
  Bacterial resistance: Kanamycin, 50 μg/mL
  Growth temperature: 37°C
  Growth strain: DH5alpha
  Copy number: High Copy
Gene/Insert
  Gene/Insert name: MCP-sfGFP
  Species: A. thaliana (mustard weed)
  Cloning method: Gibson Cloning
Terms and licenses: Academic/Nonprofit Terms; Industry Terms: Not Available to Industry
Depositor comments: Please visit https://www.biorxiv.org/content/10.1101/2020.08.30.274621v1 for bioRxiv preprint.
How to cite: UMsfG was a gift from Krishna Niyogi (Addgene plasmid # 161005 ; http://n2t.net/addgene:161005 ; RRID:Addgene_161005)
