[The description below was written by a language model from this plasmid's Addgene catalogue record and pLannotate feature annotations shown in this document.]
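Description:
UMsfG is a plant binary expression vector built on the pCambia1300 backbone, designed for ubiquitous expression of an MCP-sfGFP fusion protein in plants. The backbone carries two replication systems. A high-copy ColE1/pMB1-type origin, with the pBR322 bom region, supports propagation in E. coli. The pVS1 oriV with its RepA replication and StaA stability genes supports maintenance in Agrobacterium. Bacterial selection is by kanamycin through an aminoglycoside phosphotransferase gene located outside the T-DNA.

The nopaline-type right and left border repeats define the segment transferred into the plant genome. Next to the left border is the plant selection cassette: an enhanced CaMV 35S promoter with a duplicated enhancer drives hygromycin B phosphotransferase, followed by the CaMV polyadenylation signal. The payload was inserted by Gibson cloning into the pUC-type polylinker, and remnants of lacZα, the lac promoter/operator and the multiple cloning site flank it. It consists of the bacteriophage MS2 coat protein coding sequence followed closely by superfolder GFP, a robustly folding GFP variant. The annotation leaves sizeable unlabelled stretches upstream and downstream of this fusion, so the promoter and terminator that give "ubiquitous" expression are not identified in the record. The catalogue lists A. thaliana as the insert species, although the two annotated coding parts are not themselves plant-derived.

MS2 coat protein binds a specific RNA hairpin, so a fluorescent MCP fusion can label transcripts engineered to carry MS2 stem-loops. In line with the associated publication on quantitative imaging of RNA polymerase II activity in plants, UMsfG supplies the fluorescent coat protein component for live, single-cell visualisation of nascent transcription.
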