Features (pLannotate 1.2.2; 22 found; start..end, strand, type, name):
    384..408     -  misc_feature   RB T-DNA repeat: right border repeat from nopaline C58 T-DNA
    474..628     -  CDS            lacZα (fragment): LacZα fragment of β-galactosidase; lacZ fragment
    631..666     -  misc_feature   MCS (fragment): pUC18/19 multiple cloning site
   1376..1726    +  CDS            CAPSD_BPMS2 (fragment): Experimental evidence at protein level: Swiss-Prot protein existence level 1. Acts as a translational repressor of viral replicase synthesis late in infection. This latter function is the result of capsid protein interaction with an RNA hairpin which contains the replicase ribosome-binding site. From Escherichia phage MS2 (Bacteriophage MS2).
   1739..2458    +  CDS            superfolder GFP: GFP variant that folds robustly even when fused to poorly folded proteins (Pédelacq et al., 2006) mammalian codon-optimized
   3066..3083    -  misc_feature   MCS (fragment): pUC18/19 multiple cloning site
   3114..3136    -  protein_bind   lac operator (fragment): The lac repressor binds to the lac operator to inhibit transcription in E. coli. This inhibition can be relieved by adding lactose or isopropyl-β-D-thiogalactopyranoside (IPTG). lac repressor encoded by lacI
   3140..3170    -  promoter       lac promoter: promoter for the E. coli lac operon
   3185..3206    -  protein_bind   CAP binding site: CAP binding activates transcription in the presence of cAMP. E. coli catabolite activator protein
   3219..3307    -  CDS            lacI (fragment): lac repressor; lacI; The lac repressor binds to the lac operator to inhibit transcription in E. coli. This inhibition can be relieved by adding lactose or isopropyl-β-D-thiogalactopyranoside (IPTG).
   3397..4073    +  promoter       CaMV 35S promoter (enhanced): cauliflower mosaic virus 35S promoter with a duplicated enhancer region
   4140..5165    +  CDS            HygR: hygromycin B phosphotransferase confers resistance to hygromycin
   5206..5380    +  polyA_signal   CaMV poly(A) signal: cauliflower mosaic virus polyadenylation signal
   5458..5482    -  misc_feature   LB T-DNA repeat: left border repeat from nopaline C58 T-DNA
   5907..6701    +  CDS            KanR: aminoglycoside phosphotransferase; aphA-3; confers resistance to kanamycin
   6788..7376    +  rep_origin     ori: high-copy-number ColE1/pMB1/pBR322/pUC origin of replication
   7562..7702    -  misc_feature   bom: basis of mobility region from pBR322
   7804..7843    -  CDS            rop (fragment): Rop protein, which maintains plasmids at low copy number; rop
   8046..8240    -  rep_origin     pVS1 oriV: origin of replication for the Pseudomonas plasmid pVS1 (Heeb et al., 2000)
   8306..9379    -  CDS            pVS1 RepA: replication protein from the Pseudomonas plasmid pVS1 (Heeb et al., 2000)
   9808..10437   -  CDS            pVS1 StaA: stability protein from the Pseudomonas plasmid pVS1 (Heeb et al., 2000)
  10997..44      -  CDS            Y4CG_SINFN (fragment) (across the origin): Protein inferred from homology: Swiss-Prot protein existence level 3. From Sinorhizobium fredii (strain NBRC 101917 / NGR234).
>Addgene plasmid #161005 | UMsfG | addgene full sequence | sequence record 319115 | Addgene NGS Result
GTCAAGTCCTGGTCGTCGGTGCTGACGCGGGCATAGCCCAGCAGGCCAGCGGCGGCGCTCTTGTTCATGG
CGTAATGTCTCCGGTTCTAGTCGCAAGTATTCTACTTTATGCGACTAAAACACGCGACAAGAAAACGCCA
GGAAAAGGGCAGGGCGGCAGCCTGTCGCGTAACTTAGGACTTGTGCGACATGTCGTTTTCAGAAGACGGC
TGCACTGAACGTCAGAAGCCGACTGCACTATAGCAGCGGAGGGGTTGGATCAAAGTACTTTGATCCCGAG
GGGAACCCTGTGGTTGGCATGCACATACAAATGGACGAACGGATAAACCTTTTCACGCCCTTTTAAATAT
CCGATTATTCTAATAAACGCTCTTTTCTCTTAGGTTTACCCGCCAATATATCCTGTCAAACACTGATAGT
TTAAACTGAAGGCGGGAAACGACAATCTGATCCAAGCTCAAGCTGCTCTAGCATTCGCCATTCAGGCTGC
GCAACTGTTGGGAAGGGCGATCGGTGCGGGCCTCTTCGCTATTACGCCAGCTGGCGAAAGGGGGATGTGC
TGCAAGGCGATTAAGTTGGGTAACGCCAGGGTTTTCCCAGTCACGACGTTGTAAAACGACGGCCAGTGCC
AAGCTTGCATGCCTGCAGGTCGACTCTAGAGGATCCAGGATGATTTCTGGTTTAAACAAGCTTCGGCTGG
ATCTTATGACGACCGTTAGAAATTGTGGTTGTCGACGAGTCAGTAATAAACGGCGTCAAAGTGGTTGCAG
CCGGCACACACGAGTCGTGTTTATCAACTCAAAGCACAAATACTTTTCCTCAACCTAAAAATAAGGCAAT
TAGCCAAAAACAACTTTGCGTGTAAACAACGCTCAATACACGTGTCATTTTATTATTAGCTATTGCTTCA
CCGCCTTAGCTTTCTCGTGACCTAGTCGTCCTCGTCTTTTCTTCTTCTTCTTCTATAAAACAATACCCAA
AGAGCTCTTCTTCTTCACAATTCAGATTTCAATTTCTCAAAATCTTAAAAACTTTCTCTCAATTCTCTCT
ACCGTGATCAAGGTAAATTTCTGTGTTCCTTATTCTCTCAAAATCTTCGATTTTGTTTTCGTTCGATCCC
AATTTCGTATATGTTCTTTGGTTTAGATTCTGTTAATCTTAGATCGAAGACGATTTTCTGGGTTTGATCG
TTAGATATCATCTTAATTCTCGATTAGGGTTTCATAGATATCATCCGATTTGTTCAAATAATTTGAGTTT
TGTCGAATAATTACTCTTCGATTTGTGATTTCTATCTAGATCTGGTGTTAGTTTCTAGTTTGTGCGATCG
AATTTGTCGATTAATCTGAGTTTTTCTGATTAACAGATGCATCACCTGGCTTCTAACTTTACTCAGTTCG
TTCTCGTCGACAATGGCGGAACTGGCGACGTGACTGTCGCCCCAAGCAACTTCGCTAACGGGATCGCTGA
ATGGATCAGCTCTAACTCGCGTTCACAGGCTTACAAAGTAACCTGTAGCGTTCGTCAGAGCTCTGCGCAG
AATCGCAAATACACCATCAAAGTCGAGGTGCCTAAAGGCGCCTGGCGTTCGTACTTAAATATGGAACTAA
CCATTCCAATTTTCGCCACGAATTCCGACTGCGAGCTTATTGTTAAGGCAATGCAAGGTCTCCTAAAAGA
TGGAAACCCGATTCCCTCAGCAATCGCAGCAAACTCCGGCATCTACGCGGCCACTAGTATGGTGAGCAAG
GGCGAGGAGCTGTTCACCGGGGTGGTGCCCATCCTGGTCGAGCTGGACGGCGACGTAAACGGCCACAAGT
TCAGCGTGAGAGGCGAGGGCGAGGGCGATGCCACCAACGGCAAGCTGACCCTGAAGTTCATCTGCACCAC
CGGCAAGCTGCCCGTGCCCTGGCCCACCCTCGTGACCACCCTGACCTACGGCGTGCAGTGCTTCAGCCGC
TACCCCGACCACATGAAGCAGCACGACTTCTTCAAGTCCGCCATGCCCGAAGGCTACGTCCAGGAGCGCA
CCATCTCTTTCAAGGACGACGGCACTTACAAGACCCGCGCCGAGGTGAAGTTCGAGGGCGACACCCTGGT
GAACCGCATCGAGCTGAAGGGCATCGACTTCAAGGAGGACGGCAACATCCTGGGGCACAAGCTGGAGTAC
AACTTCAACAGCCACAACGTCTATATCACTGCCGACAAGCAGAAGAACGGCATCAAGGCCAACTTCAAGA
TCCGCCACAACGTTGAGGACGGCAGCGTGCAGCTCGCCGACCACTACCAGCAGAACACCCCCATCGGCGA
CGGCCCCGTGCTGCTGCCCGACAACCACTACCTGAGCACCCAGTCCGTTCTGAGCAAAGACCCCAACGAG
AAGCGCGATCACATGGTCCTGCTGGAGTTCGTGACCGCCGCCGGGATCACTCTCGGCATGGACGAGCTGT
ACAAGTAAGCTTTTTGTGATCTGATGATAAGTGGTTGGTTCGTGTCTCATGCACTTGGGAGGTGATCTAT
TTCACCTGGTGTAGTTTGTGTTTCCGTCAGTTGGAAAAACTTATCCCTATCGATTTCGTTTTCATTTTCT
GCTTTTCTTTTATGTACCTTCGTTTGGGCTTGTAACGGGCCTTTGTATTTCAACTCTCAATAATAATCCA
AGTGCATGTTAAACAATTTGTCATCTGTTTCGGCTTTGATATACTACTGGTGAAGATGGGCCGTACTACT
GCATCACAACGAAAAATAATAATAAGATGAAAAACTTGAAGTGGAAAAAAAAAAAAACTTGAATGTTCAC
TACTACTCATTGACCATAATGTTTAACATACATAGCTCAATAGTATTTTTGTGAATATGGCAACACAAAC
AGTCCAAAACAATTGTCTCTTACTATACCAAACCAAGGGCGCCGCTTGTTTGCCACTCTTTGTGTGCAAT
AGTGTGATTACCACATCTCCACATTCAATATATTCCCTGAATTATCTGACGATTTTGATGGCTCACTGTT
TTCCCAAGTCTGGTACCCCACCTACATGGGGATCCTAACTCGAGCTGCAGGCTTCGGTACCGAGCTCGAA
TTCGTAATCATGTCATAGCTGTTTCCTGTGTGAAATTGTTATCCGCTCACAATTCCACACAACATACGAG
CCGGAAGCATAAAGTGTAAAGCCTGGGGTGCCTAATGAGTGAGCTAACTCACATTAATTGCGTTGCGCTC
ACTGCCCGCTTTCCAGTCGGGAAACCTGTCGTGCCAGCTGCATTAATGAATCGGCCAACGCGCGGGGAGA
GGCGGTTTGCGTATTGGCTAGAGCAGCTTGCCAACATGGTGGAGCACGACACTCTCGTCTACTCCAAGAA
TATCAAAGATACAGTCTCAGAAGACCAAAGGGCTATTGAGACTTTTCAACAAAGGGTAATATCGGGAAAC
CTCCTCGGATTCCATTGCCCAGCTATCTGTCACTTCATCAAAAGGACAGTAGAAAAGGAAGGTGGCACCT
ACAAATGCCATCATTGCGATAAAGGAAAGGCTATCGTTCAAGATGCCTCTGCCGACAGTGGTCCCAAAGA
TGGACCCCCACCCACGAGGAGCATCGTGGAAAAAGAAGACGTTCCAACCACGTCTTCAAAGCAAGTGGAT
TGATGTGAACATGGTGGAGCACGACACTCTCGTCTACTCCAAGAATATCAAAGATACAGTCTCAGAAGAC
CAAAGGGCTATTGAGACTTTTCAACAAAGGGTAATATCGGGAAACCTCCTCGGATTCCATTGCCCAGCTA
TCTGTCACTTCATCAAAAGGACAGTAGAAAAGGAAGGTGGCACCTACAAATGCCATCATTGCGATAAAGG
AAAGGCTATCGTTCAAGATGCCTCTGCCGACAGTGGTCCCAAAGATGGACCCCCACCCACGAGGAGCATC
GTGGAAAAAGAAGACGTTCCAACCACGTCTTCAAAGCAAGTGGATTGATGTGATATCTCCACTGACGTAA
GGGATGACGCACAATCCCACTATCCTTCGCAAGACCCTTCCTCTATATAAGGAAGTTCATTTCATTTGGA
GAGGACACGCTGAAATCACCAGTCTCTCTCTACAAATCTATCTCTCTCGAGCTTTCGCAGATCCGGGGGG
CAATGAGATATGAAAAAGCCTGAACTCACCGCGACGTCTGTCGAGAAGTTTCTGATCGAAAAGTTCGACA
GCGTCTCCGACCTGATGCAGCTCTCGGAGGGCGAAGAATCTCGTGCTTTCAGCTTCGATGTAGGAGGGCG
TGGATATGTCCTGCGGGTAAATAGCTGCGCCGATGGTTTCTACAAAGATCGTTATGTTTATCGGCACTTT
GCATCGGCCGCGCTCCCGATTCCGGAAGTGCTTGACATTGGGGAGTTTAGCGAGAGCCTGACCTATTGCA
TCTCCCGCCGTTCACAGGGTGTCACGTTGCAAGACCTGCCTGAAACCGAACTGCCCGCTGTTCTACAACC
GGTCGCGGAGGCTATGGATGCGATCGCTGCGGCCGATCTTAGCCAGACGAGCGGGTTCGGCCCATTCGGA
CCGCAAGGAATCGGTCAATACACTACATGGCGTGATTTCATATGCGCGATTGCTGATCCCCATGTGTATC
ACTGGCAAACTGTGATGGACGACACCGTCAGTGCGTCCGTCGCGCAGGCTCTCGATGAGCTGATGCTTTG
GGCCGAGGACTGCCCCGAAGTCCGGCACCTCGTGCACGCGGATTTCGGCTCCAACAATGTCCTGACGGAC
AATGGCCGCATAACAGCGGTCATTGACTGGAGCGAGGCGATGTTCGGGGATTCCCAATACGAGGTCGCCA
ACATCTTCTTCTGGAGGCCGTGGTTGGCTTGTATGGAGCAGCAGACGCGCTACTTCGAGCGGAGGCATCC
GGAGCTTGCAGGATCGCCACGACTCCGGGCGTATATGCTCCGCATTGGTCTTGACCAACTCTATCAGAGC
TTGGTTGACGGCAATTTCGATGATGCAGCTTGGGCGCAGGGTCGATGCGACGCAATCGTCCGATCCGGAG
CCGGGACTGTCGGGCGTACACAAATCGCCCGCAGAAGCGCGGCCGTCTGGACCGATGGCTGTGTAGAAGT
ACTCGCCGATAGTGGAAACCGACGCCCCAGCACTCGTCCGAGGGCAAAGAAATAGAGTAGATGCCGACCG
GGATCTGTCGATCGACAAGCTCGAGTTTCTCCATAATAATGTGTGAGTAGTTCCCAGATAAGGGAATTAG
GGTTCCTATAGGGTTTCGCTCATGTGTTGAGCATATAAGAAACCCTTAGTATGTATTTGTATTTGTAAAA
TACTTCTATCAATAAAATTTCTAATTCCTAAAACCAAAATCCAGTACTAAAATCCAGATCCCCCGAATTA
ATTCGGCGTTAATTCAGTACATTAAAAACGTCCGCAATGTGTTATTAAGTTGTCTAAGCGTCAATTTGTT
TACACCACAATATATCCTGCCACCAGCCAGCCAACAGCTCCCCGACCGGCAGCTCGGCACAAAATCACCA
CTCGATACAGGCAGCCCATCAGTCCGGGACGGCGTCAGCGGGAGAGCCGTTGTAAGGCGGCAGACTTTGC
TCATGTTACCGATGCTATTCGGAAGAACGGCAACTAAGCTGCCGGGTTTGAAACACGGATGATCTCGCGG
AGGGTAGCATGTTGATTGTAACGATGACAGAGCGTTGCTGCCTGTGATCACCGCGGTTTCAAAATCGGCT
CCGTCGATACTATGTTATACGCCAACTTTGAAAACAACTTTGAAAAAGCTGTTTTCTGGTATTTAAGGTT
TTAGAATGCAAGGAACAGTGAATTGGAGTTCGTCTTGTTATAATTAGCTTCTTGGGGTATCTTTAAATAC
TGTAGAAAAGAGGAAGGAAATAATAAATGGCTAAAATGAGAATATCACCGGAATTGAAAAAACTGATCGA
AAAATACCGCTGCGTAAAAGATACGGAAGGAATGTCTCCTGCTAAGGTATATAAGCTGGTGGGAGAAAAT
GAAAACCTATATTTAAAAATGACGGACAGCCGGTATAAAGGGACCACCTATGATGTGGAACGGGAAAAGG
ACATGATGCTATGGCTGGAAGGAAAGCTGCCTGTTCCAAAGGTCCTGCACTTTGAACGGCATGATGGCTG
GAGCAATCTGCTCATGAGTGAGGCCGATGGCGTCCTTTGCTCGGAAGAGTATGAAGATGAACAAAGCCCT
GAAAAGATTATCGAGCTGTATGCGGAGTGCATCAGGCTCTTTCACTCCATCGACATATCGGATTGTCCCT
ATACGAATAGCTTAGACAGCCGCTTAGCCGAATTGGATTACTTACTGAATAACGATCTGGCCGATGTGGA
TTGCGAAAACTGGGAAGAAGACACTCCATTTAAAGATCCGCGCGAGCTGTATGATTTTTTAAAGACGGAA
AAGCCCGAAGAGGAACTTGTCTTTTCCCACGGCGACCTGGGAGACAGCAACATCTTTGTGAAAGATGGCA
AAGTAAGTGGCTTTATTGATCTTGGGAGAAGCGGCAGGGCGGACAAGTGGTATGACATTGCCTTCTGCGT
CCGGTCGATCAGGGAGGATATCGGGGAAGAACAGTATGTCGAGCTATTTTTTGACTTACTGGGGATCAAG
CCTGATTGGGAGAAAATAAAATATTATATTTTACTGGATGAATTGTTTTAGTACCTAGAATGCATGACCA
AAATCCCTTAACGTGAGTTTTCGTTCCACTGAGCGTCAGACCCCGTAGAAAAGATCAAAGGATCTTCTTG
AGATCCTTTTTTTCTGCGCGTAATCTGCTGCTTGCAAACAAAAAAACCACCGCTACCAGCGGTGGTTTGT
TTGCCGGATCAAGAGCTACCAACTCTTTTTCCGAAGGTAACTGGCTTCAGCAGAGCGCAGATACCAAATA
CTGTCCTTCTAGTGTAGCCGTAGTTAGGCCACCACTTCAAGAACTCTGTAGCACCGCCTACATACCTCGC
TCTGCTAATCCTGTTACCAGTGGCTGCTGCCAGTGGCGATAAGTCGTGTCTTACCGGGTTGGACTCAAGA
CGATAGTTACCGGATAAGGCGCAGCGGTCGGGCTGAACGGGGGGTTCGTGCACACAGCCCAGCTTGGAGC
GAACGACCTACACCGAACTGAGATACCTACAGCGTGAGCTATGAGAAAGCGCCACGCTTCCCGAAGGGAG
AAAGGCGGACAGGTATCCGGTAAGCGGCAGGGTCGGAACAGGAGAGCGCACGAGGGAGCTTCCAGGGGGA
AACGCCTGGTATCTTTATAGTCCTGTCGGGTTTCGCCACCTCTGACTTGAGCGTCGATTTTTGTGATGCT
CGTCAGGGGGGCGGAGCCTATGGAAAAACGCCAGCAACGCGGCCTTTTTACGGTTCCTGGCCTTTTGCTG
GCCTTTTGCTCACATGTTCTTTCCTGCGTTATCCCCTGATTCTGTGGATAACCGTATTACCGCCTTTGAG
TGAGCTGATACCGCTCGCCGCAGCCGAACGACCGAGCGCAGCGAGTCAGTGAGCGAGGAAGCGGAAGAGC
GCCTGATGCGGTATTTTCTCCTTACGCATCTGTGCGGTATTTCACACCGCATATGGTGCACTCTCAGTAC
AATCTGCTCTGATGCCGCATAGTTAAGCCAGTATACACTCCGCTATCGCTACGTGACTGGGTCATGGCTG
CGCCCCGACACCCGCCAACACCCGCTGACGCGCCCTGACGGGCTTGTCTGCTCCCGGCATCCGCTTACAG
ACAAGCTGTGACCGTCTCCGGGAGCTGCATGTGTCAGAGGTTTTCACCGTCATCACCGAAACGCGCGAGG
CAGGGTGCCTTGATGTGGGCGCCGGCGGTCGAGTGGCGACGGCGCGGCTTGTCCGCGCCCTGGTAGATTG
CCTGGCCGTAGGCCAGCCATTTTTGAGCGGCCAGCGGCCGCGATAGGCCGACGCGAAGCGGCGGGGCGTA
GGGAGCGCAGCGACCGAAGGGTAGGCGCTTTTTGCAGCTCTTCGGCTGTGCGCTGGCCAGACAGTTATGC
ACAGGCCAGGCGGGTTTTAAGAGTTTTAATAAGTTTTAAAGAGTTTTAGGCGGAAAAATCGCCTTTTTTC
TCTTTTATATCAGTCACTTACATGTGTGACCGGTTCCCAATGTACGGCTTTGGGTTCCCAATGTACGGGT
TCCGGTTCCCAATGTACGGCTTTGGGTTCCCAATGTACGTGCTATCCACAGGAAAGAGACCTTTTCGACC
TTTTTCCCCTGCTAGGGCAATTTGCCCTAGCATCTGCTCCGTACATTAGGAACCGGCGGATGCTTCGCCC
TCGATCAGGTTGCGGTAGCGCATGACTAGGATCGGGCCAGCCTGCCCCGCCTCCTCCTTCAAATCGTACT
CCGGCAGGTCATTTGACCCGATCAGCTTGCGCACGGTGAAACAGAACTTCTTGAACTCTCCGGCGCTGCC
ACTGCGTTCGTAGATCGTCTTGAACAACCATCTGGCTTCTGCCTTGCCTGCGGCGCGGCGTGCCAGGCGG
TAGAGAAAACGGCCGATGCCGGGATCGATCAAAAAGTAATCGGGGTGAACCGTCAGCACGTCCGGGTTCT
TGCCTTCTGTGATCTCGCGGTACATCCAATCAGCTAGCTCGATCTCGATGTACTCCGGCCGCCCGGTTTC
GCTCTTTACGATCTTGTAGCGGCTAATCAAGGCTTCACCCTCGGATACCGTCACCAGGCGGCCGTTCTTG
GCCTTCTTCGTACGCTGCATGGCAACGTGCGTGGTGTTTAACCGAATGCAGGTTTCTACCAGGTCGTCTT
TCTGCTTTCCGCCATCGGCTCGCCGGCAGAACTTGAGTACGTCCGCAACGTGTGGACGGAACACGCGGCC
GGGCTTGTCTCCCTTCCCTTCCCGGTATCGGTTCATGGATTCGGTTAGATGGGAAACCGCCATCAGTACC
AGGTCGTAATCCCACACACTGGCCATGCCGGCCGGCCCTGCGGAAACCTCTACGTGCCCGTCTGGAAGCT
CGTAGCGGATCACCTCGCCAGCTCGTCGGTCACGCTTCGACAGACGGAAAACGGCCACGTCCATGATGCT
GCGACTATCGCGGGTGCCCACGTCATAGAGCATCGGAACGAAAAAATCTGGTTGCTCGTCGCCCTTGGGC
GGCTTCCTAATCGACGGCGCACCGGCTGCCGGCGGTTGCCGGGATTCTTTGCGGATTCGATCAGCGGCCG
CTTGCCACGATTCACCGGGGCGTGCTTCTGCCTCGATGCGTTGCCGCTGGGCGGCCTGCGCGGCCTTCAA
CTTCTCCACCAGGTCATCACCCAGCGCCGCGCCGATTTGTACCGGGCCGGATGGTTTGCGACCGCTCACG
CCGATTCCTCGGGCTTGGGGGTTCCAGTGCCATTGCAGGGCCGGCAGGCAACCCAGCCGCTTACGCCTGG
CCAACCGCCCGTTCCTCCACACATGGGGCATTCCACGGCGTCGGTGCCTGGTTGTTCTTGATTTTCCATG
CCGCCTCCTTTAGCCGCTAAAATTCATCTACTCATTTATTCATTTGCTCATTTACTCTGGTAGCTGCGCG
ATGTATTCAGATAGCAGCTCGGTAATGGTCTTGCCTTGGCGTACCGCGTACATCTTCAGCTTGGTGTGAT
CCTCCGCCGGCAACTGAAAGTTGACCCGCTTCATGGCTGGCGTGTCTGCCAGGCTGGCCAACGTTGCAGC
CTTGCTGCTGCGTGCGCTCGGACGGCCGGCACTTAGCGTGTTTGTGCTTTTGCTCATTTTCTCTTTACCT
CATTAACTCAAATGAGTTTTGATTTAATTTCAGCGGCCAGCGCCTGGACCTCGCGGGCAGCGTCGCCCTC
GGGTTCTGATTCAAGAACGGTTGTGCCGGCGGCGGCAGTGCCTGGGTAGCTCACGCGCTGCGTGATACGG
GACTCAAGAATGGGCAGCTCGTACCCGGCCAGCGCCTCGGCAACCTCACCGCCGATGCGCGTGCCTTTGA
TCGCCCGCGACACGACAAAGGCCGCTTGTAGCCTTCCATCCGTGACCTCAATGCGCTGCTTAACCAGCTC
CACCAGGTCGGCGGTGGCCCATATGTCGTAAGGGCTTGGCTGCACCGGAATCAGCACGAAGTCGGCTGCC
TTGATCGCGGACACAGCCAAGTCCGCCGCCTGGGGCGCTCCGTCGATCACTACGAAGTCGCGCCGGCCGA
TGGCCTTCACGTCGCGGTCAATCGTCGGGCGGTCGATGCCGACAACGGTTAGCGGTTGATCTTCCCGCAC
GGCCGCCCAATCGCGGGCACTGCCCTGGGGATCGGAATCGACTAACAGAACATCGGCCCCGGCGAGTTGC
AGGGCGCGGGCTAGATGGGTTGCGATGGTCGTCTTGCCTGACCCGCCTTTCTGGTTAAGTACAGCGATAA
CCTTCATGCGTTCCCCTTGCGTATTTGTTTATTTACTCATCGCATCATATACGCAGCGACCGCATGACGC
AAGCTGTTTTACTCAAATACACATCACCTTTTTAGACGGCGGCGCTCGGTTTCTTCAGCGGCCAAGCTGG
CCGGCCAGGCCGCCAGCTTGGCATCAGACAAACCGGCCAGGATTTCATGCAGCCGCACGGTTGAGACGTG
CGCGGGCGGCTCGAACACGTACCCGGCCGCGATCATCTCCGCCTCGATCTCTTCGGTAATGAAAAACGGT
TCGTCCTGGCCGTCCTGGTGCGGTTTCATGCTTGTTCCTCTTGGCGTTCATTCTCGGCGGCCGCCAGGGC
GTCGGCCTCGGTCAATGCGTCCTCACGGAAGGCACCGCGCCGCCTGGCCTCGGTGGGCGTCACTTCCTCG
CTGCGCTCAAGTGCGCGGTACAGGGTCGAGCGATGCACGCCAAGCAGTGCAGCCGCCTCTTTCACGGTGC
GGCCTTCCTGGTCGATCAGCTCGCGGGCGTGCGCGATCTGTGCCGGGGTGAGGGTAGGGCGGGGGCCAAA
CTTCACGCCTCGGGCCTTGGCGGCCTCGCGCCCGCTCCGGGTGCGGTCGATGATTAGGGAACGCTCGAAC
TCGGCAATGCCGGCGAACACGGTCAACACCATGCGGCCGGCCGGCGTGGTGGTGTCGGCCCACGGCTCTG
CCAGGCTACGCAGGCCCGCGCCGGCCTCCTGGATGCGCTCGGCAATGTCCAGTAGGTCGCGGGTGCTGCG
GGCCAGGCGGTCTAGCCTGGTCACTGTCACAACGTCGCCAGGGCGTAGGTGGTCAAGCATCCTGGCCAGC
TCCGGGCGGTCGCGCCTGGTGCCGGTGATCTTCTCGGAAAACAGCTTGGTGCAGCCGGCCGCGTGCAGTT
CGGCCCGTTGGTTG
